>Addgene plasmid #86446 | pBac[3xP3 g Tc' v] | addgene full sequence | sequence record 171065 | Addgene NGS Result
GTTAATTCGAGCTCGCCCGGGGATCTAATTCAATTAGAGACTAATTCAATTAGAGCTAATTCAATTAGGA
TCCAAGCTTATCGATTTCGAACCCTCGACCGCCGGAGTATAAATAGAGGCGCTTCGTCTACGGAGCGACA
ATTCAATTCAAACAAGCAAAGTGAACACGTCGCTAAGCGAAAGCTAAGCAAATAAACAAGCGCAGCTGAA
CAAGCTAAACAATCGGGGTACCGCTAGAGTCGACGGTACCGCGGTCGTAATGAGTTGCCCACTGAGACCC
TCGTAAGTATGATTTAATTTAATTATTCCATTTACAATTAATCGTAAATTAAGTGAAGCCCAAGAAGGCG
ACCAACTGAGCGAAGAATGTGGGATGCTTTACGGTGAATACTTGATGTTGGACAAGATTTTAGAAGCCCA
AAGACTACTCAGCGAGCAAAATAACCAACCCGTGCACGACGAGCACTTATTTATTGTGACCCATCAAGGT
AAAAAACCCACTTAACCGTAATTAACTATAACAAGTAATTCCAGCGTATGAGTTATGGTTCAAACAAATA
ATCTACGAGCTGGACTCGATCCGCAACATTTTCAGCGACGTTTTAGAAGAGTCGCAAACTTTGGAAATCC
TCAAACGCCTCAATCGTGTTGTTTTGATCCTCAAGGTTCACAATTTCGCAACAAATTGCGGTCACGAGAT
AAAACTGTCGCAATTGTAGGTTTTGGTGGACCAAGTAATGATTCTGGAAACGATGACACCGCTCGATTTC
ATGGACTTCCGGTGTTATCTGCGGCCCGCTTCCGGGTTCCAGAGCCTGCAGTTCAGGCTCCTGGAAAATA
AGCTCGGGGTGCGCCAGGAAAACCGCGTCAAATACAACCAGAATTACTCGAAAGTGTTCGGAAACGACGA
AAAAGCGCTCGAGCAAATCGCCAAGTCGGAGAAAGAGCCGTCTTTGACCGATTTGGTCCAGCGGTGGCTG
GAGCGAACGCCGGGGCTGGAGCTCGAGGGGTTTAATTTCTGGGGGAAGTACCAAAAAGCGGTCGAGAAGC
TTTTAACCGAGCAAAAAGAACTGGCGGAGAAAGAGGAGGCGGAGACTTTAAAGCGTTACAAATTGAACGA
TTTGGAGAAGAGACGCGAGGTTTACGAGTCGATTTTTAAAGTTGAGGTCCATGAGGCTCTAATGTCGCGC
GGCGAGAGGCGCTTCTCACACAAAGCCCTGCAAGGGGCTATCATGATCACCTTTTACAGGGACGAACCCA
GGTTCAGTCAGCCCCACCAAATTCTAACACTTTTGATGGACATAGACTCGCTGATTACGAAATGGCGGTG
TTAGTAAATCCGTACGTCAATTGTTTTTGTTTAAATTTTATAATTTCAGATAATCATGTTTTGATGGTGC
AAAGAATGATTGGTTCTTCGCAGTTAGGAACAGGGGGCTCTTCGGGGTATCAGTATTTAAGGTCAACGTT
AAGGTGAAATTGATTTCAACACGGTTTTTGCAATGTTTGATTTTGTTTTTCAGCGATCGGTATAAAGTTT
TCGTGGACCTTTTCAATTTATCGACGTTTTTGATACCACGGTCCTACATCCCCCCCTTGTCTACGTCTAT
GAGAAGTCATTTGTGCAATTGGGGGTCGGCGAATAGCACCAATAACGTGTCGAATGGAAACAATTAATTA
TTTCGTTAAGGCGGCCGCGACTCTAGATCATAATCAGCCATACCACATTTGTAGAGGTTTTACTTGCTTT
AAAAAACCTCCCACACCTCCCCCTGAACCTGAAACATAAAATGAATGCAATTGTTGTTGTTAACTTGTTT
ATTGCAGCTTATAATGGTTACAAATAAAGCAATAGCATCACAAATTTCACAAATAAAGCATTTTTTTCAC
TGCATTCTAGTTGTGGTTTGTCCAAACTCATCAATGTATCTTAAAGCTTATCGATACGCGTACGGCGCGC
CTAGGCCGGCCGATCTCGAACTTATACGGTTCTTGTAGTAAGTTTTTTGCCAAAGGGATTGAGGTGAACC
AATTGTCACACGTAATATTACGACAACTACCGTGCACAGGCTTTGATAACTCCTTCACGTAGTATTCACC
GAGTGGTACTCCGTTGGTCTGTGTTCCTCTTCCCAAATAAGGCATTCCATTTATCATATACTTCGTACCA
CTGTCACACATCATGAGGATTTTTATTCCATACTTACTTGGCTTGTTTGGGATATACATCCTAAACGGAC
ACCGTCCTCTAAAACCAAGTAACTGTTCATCTATGGTCAAATGAGCCCCTGGAGTGTAATTTTGTATGCA
CTGATGGATAAAGAGATCCCATATTTTTCTAACAGGAGTAAATACATCGTTTTCTCGAAGTGTGGGCCGT
ATACTTTTGTCATCCATTCTAAGACATCGTATCAAAAAATCAAAACGATCACGACTCATTACAGAGACGT
ACACCATTGACAAAGATCGATCAAAGAGGTCATCTGTGGACATGTGGTTATCTTTTCTCACTGCTGTCAT
TACCAGAATACCAAAGAAAGCATAGATTTCATCTTCATTCGTGTCACGAAATGTAGCACCTGTCATAGAT
TCCCGACGTTTCAATGATATCTCAGCATTTGTCCATTTTACAATTTCCGAAATTATCTCATCAGTAAAAA
ATAGTTTGAAGCATAAAAGTGGGTCATATATATTGCGGCACATACGCGTCGGACCTCTTTGAGATCTGAC
AATGTTCAGTGCAGAGACTCGGCTACGCCTCGTGGACTTTGAAGTTGACCAACAATGTTTATTCTTACCT
CTAATAGTCCTCTGTGGCAAGGTCAAGATTCTGTTAGAAGCCAATGAAGAACCTGGTTGTTCAATAACAT
TTTGTTCGTCTAATATTTCACTACCGCTTGACGTTGGCTGCACTTCATGTACCTCATCTATAAACGCTTC
TTCTGTATCGCTCTGGACGTCATCTTCACTTACGTGATCTGATATTTCACTGTCAGAATCCTCACCAACA
AGCTCGTCATCGCTTTGCAGAAGAGCAGAGAGGATATGCTCATCGTCTAAAGAACTACCCATTTTATTAT
ATATTAGTCACGATATCTATAACAAGAAAATATATATATAATAAGTTATCACGTAAGTAGAACATGAAAT
AACAATATAATTATCGTATGAGTTAAATCTTAAAAGTCACGTAAAAGATAATCATGCGTCATTTTGACTC
ACGCGGTCGTTATAGTTCAAAATCAGTGACACTTACCGCATTGACAAGCACGCCTCACGGGAGCTCCAAG
CGGCGACTGAGATGTCCTAAATGCACAGCGACGGATTCGCGCTATTTAGAAAGAGAGAGCAATATTTCAA
GAATGCATGCGTCAATTTTACGCAGACTATCTTTCTAGGGTTAAAAAAGATTTGCGCTTTACTCGACCTA
AACTTTAAACACGTCATAGAATCTTCGTTTGACAAAAACCACATTGTGGCCAAGCTGTGTGACGCGACGC
GCGCTAAAGAATGGCAAACCAAGTCGCGCGAGCGTCGACTCTAGAGGATCCCCGGGTACCGAGCTCGAAT
TCGTAATCATGTCATAGCTGTTTCCTGTGTGAAATTGTTATCCGCTCACAATTCCACACAACATACGAGC
CGGAAGCATAAAGTGTAAAGCCTGGGGTGCCTAATGAGTGAGCTAACTCACATTAATTGCGTTGCGCTCA
CTGCCCGCTTTCCAGTCGGGAAACCTGTCGTGCCAGCTGCATTAATGAATCGGCCAACGCGCGGGGAGAG
GCGGTTTGCGTATTGGGCGCTCTTCCGCTTCCTCGCTCACTGACTCGCTGCGCTCGGTCGTTCGGCTGCG
GCGAGCGGTATCAGCTCACTCAAAGGCGGTAATACGGTTATCCACAGAATCAGGGGATAACGCAGGAAAG
AACATGTGAGCAAAAGGCCAGCAAAAGGCCAGGAACCGTAAAAAGGCCGCGTTGCTGGCGTTTTTCCATA
GGCTCCGCCCCCCTGACGAGCATCACAAAAATCGACGCTCAAGTCAGAGGTGGCGAAACCCGACAGGACT
ATAAAGATACCAGGCGTTTCCCCCTGGAAGCTCCCTCGTGCGCTCTCCTGTTCCGACCCTGCCGCTTACC
GGATACCTGTCCGCCTTTCTCCCTTCGGGAAGCGTGGCGCTTTCTCATAGCTCACGCTGTAGGTATCTCA
GTTCGGTGTAGGTCGTTCGCTCCAAGCTGGGCTGTGTGCACGAACCCCCCGTTCAGCCCGACCGCTGCGC
CTTATCCGGTAACTATCGTCTTGAGTCCAACCCGGTAAGACACGACTTATCGCCACTGGCAGCAGCCACT
GGTAACAGGATTAGCAGAGCGAGGTATGTAGGCGGTGCTACAGAGTTCTTGAAGTGGTGGCCTAACTACG
GCTACACTAGAAGAACAGTATTTGGTATCTGCGCTCTGCTGAAGCCAGTTACCTTCGGAAAAAGAGTTGG
TAGCTCTTGATCCGGCAAACAAACCACCGCTGGTAGCGGTGGTTTTTTTGTTTGCAAGCAGCAGATTACG
CGCAGAAAAAAAGGATCTCAAGAAGATCCTTTGATCTTTTCTACGGGGTCTGACGCTCAGTGGAACGAAA
ACTCACGTTAAGGGATTTTGGTCATGAGATTATCAAAAAGGATCTTCACCTAGATCCTTTTAAATTAAAA
ATGAAGTTTTAAATCAATCTAAAGTATATATGAGTAAACTTGGTCTGACAGTTACCAATGCTTAATCAGT
GAGGCACCTATCTCAGCGATCTGTCTATTTCGTTCATCCATAGTTGCCTGACTCCCCGTCGTGTAGATAA
CTACGATACGGGAGGGCTTACCATCTGGCCCCAGTGCTGCAATGATACCGCGAGACCCACGCTCACCGGC
TCCAGATTTATCAGCAATAAACCAGCCAGCCGGAAGGGCCGAGCGCAGAAGTGGTCCTGCAACTTTATCC
GCCTCCATCCAGTCTATTAATTGTTGCCGGGAAGCTAGAGTAAGTAGTTCGCCAGTTAATAGTTTGCGCA
ACGTTGTTGCCATTGCTACAGGCATCGTGGTGTCACGCTCGTCGTTTGGTATGGCTTCATTCAGCTCCGG
TTCCCAACGATCAAGGCGAGTTACATGATCCCCCATGTTGTGCAAAAAAGCGGTTAGCTCCTTCGGTCCT
CCGATCGTTGTCAGAAGTAAGTTGGCCGCAGTGTTATCACTCATGGTTATGGCAGCACTGCATAATTCTC
TTACTGTCATGCCATCCGTAAGATGCTTTTCTGTGACTGGTGAGTACTCAACCAAGTCATTCTGAGAATA
GTGTATGCGGCGACCGAGTTGCTCTTGCCCGGCGTCAATACGGGATAATACCGCGCCACATAGCAGAACT
TTAAAAGTGCTCATCATTGGAAAACGTTCTTCGGGGCGAAAACTCTCAAGGATCTTACCGCTGTTGAGAT
CCAGTTCGATGTAACCCACTCGTGCACCCAACTGATCTTCAGCATCTTTTACTTTCACCAGCGTTTCTGG
GTGAGCAAAAACAGGAAGGCAAAATGCCGCAAAAAAGGGAATAAGGGCGACACGGAAATGTTGAATACTC
ATACTCTTCCTTTTTCAATATTATTGAAGCATTTATCAGGGTTATTGTCTCATGAGCGGATACATATTTG
AATGTATTTAGAAAAATAAACAAATAGGGGTTCCGCGCACATTTCCCCGAAAAGTGCCACCTGACGTCTA
AGAAACCATTATTATCATGACATTAACCTATAAAAATAGGCGTATCACGAGGCCCTTTCGTCTCGCGCGT
TTCGGTGATGACGGTGAAAACCTCTGACACATGCAGCTCCCGGAGACGGTCACAGCTTGTCTGTAAGCGG
ATGCCGGGAGCAGACAAGCCCGTCAGGGCGCGTCAGCGGGTGTTGGCGGGTGTCGGGGCTGGCTTAACTA
TGCGGCATCAGAGCAGATTGTACTGAGAGTGCACCATATGCGGTGTGAAATACCGCACAGATGCGTAAGG
AGAAAATACCGCATCAGGCGCCATTCGCCATTCAGGCTGCGCAACTGTTGGGAAGGGCGATCGGTGCGGG
CCTCTTCGCTATTACGCCAGCTGGCGAAAGGGGGATGTGCTGCAAGGCGATTAAGTTGGGTAACGCCAGG
GTTTTCCCAGTCACGACGTTGTAAAACGACGGCCAGTGCCAAGCTTTGTTTAAAAATATAACAAAATTGT
GATCCCACAAAATGAAGTGGGGCAAAATCAAATAATTAATAGTGTCCGTAAACTTGTTGGTCTTCAACTT
TTTGAGGAACACGTTGGACGGCAAATCCGTGACTATAACACAAGTTGATTTAATAATTTTAGCCAACACG
TCGGGCTGCGTGTTTTTTGCCGACGCGTCTGTGTACACGTTGATTAACTGGTCGATTAAACTGTTGAAAT
AATTTAATTTTTGGTTCTTCTTTAAATCTGTGATGAAATTTTTTAAAATAACTTTAAATTCTTCATTGGT
AAAAAATGCCACGTTTTGCAACTTGTGAGGGTCTAATATGAGGTCAAACTCAGTAGGAGTTTTATCCAAA
AAAGAAAACATGATTACGTCTGTACACGAACGCGTATTAACGCAGAGTGCAAAGTATAAGAGGGTTAAAA
AATATATTTTACGCACCATATACGCATCGGGTTGATATCGTTAATATGGATCAATTTGAACAGTTGATTA
ACGTGTCTCTGCTCAAGTCTTTGATCAAAACGCAAATCGACGAAAATGTGTCGGACAATATCAAGTCGAT
GAGCGAAAAACTAAAAAGGCTAGAATACGACAATCTCACAGACAGCGTTGAGATATACGGTATTCACGAC
AGCAGGCTGAATAATAAAAAAATTAGAAACTATTATTTAACCCTAGAAAGATAATCATATTGTGACGTAC
GTTAAAGATAATCATGCGTAAAATTGACGCATGTGTTTTATCGGTCTGTATATCGAGGTTTATTTATTAA
TTTGAATAGATATTAAGTTTTATTATATTTACACTTACATACTAATAATAAATTCAACAAACAATTTATT
TATGTTTATTTATTTATTAAAAAAAAACAAAAACTCAAAATTTCTTCTATAAAGTAACAAAACTTTTAAA
CATTCTCTCTTTTACAAAAATAAACTTATTTTGTACTTTAAAAACAGTCATGTTGTATTATAAAATAAGT
AATTAGCTTAACTTATACATAATAGAAACAAATTATACTTATTAGTCAGTCAGAAACAACTTTGGCACAT
ATCAATATTATGCTCTCGACAAATAACTTTTTTGCATTTTTTGCACGATGCATTTGCCTTTCGCCTTATT
TTAGAGGGGCAGTAAGTACAGTAAGTACGTTTTTTCATTACTGGCTCTTCAGTACTGTCATCTGATGTAC
CAGGCACTTCATTTGGCAAAATATTAGAGATATTATCGCGCAAATATCTCTTCAAAGTAGGAGCTTCTAA
ACGCTTACGCATAAACGATGACGTCAGGCTCATGTAAAGGTTTCTCATAAATTTTTTGCGACTTTGAACC
TTTTCTCCCTTGCTACTGACATTATGGCTGTATATAATAAAAGAATTTATGCAGGCAATGTTTATCATTC
CGTACAATAATGCCATAGGCCACCTATTCGTCTTCCTACTGCAGGTCATCACAGAACACATTTGGTCTAG
CGTGTCCACTCCGCCTTTAGTTTGATTATAATACATAACCATTTGCGGTTTACCGGTACTTTCGTTGATA
GAAGCATCCTCATCACAAGATGATAATAAGTATACCATCTTAGCTGGCTTCGGTTTATATGAGACGAGAG
TAAGGGGTCCGTCAAAACAAAACATCGATGTTCCCACTGGCCTGGAGCGACTGTTTTTCAGTACTTCCGG
TATCTCGCGTTTGTTTGATCGCACGGTTCCCACAATG
Features (pLannotate 1.2.2; 22 found; start..end, strand, type, name):
    102..224     +  promoter       hsp70 promoter (fragment): Drosophila melanogaster hsp70Bb promoter
    238..254     +  misc_feature   MCS (fragment): multiple cloning site
    260..487     +  CDS            T23O_ANOGA (fragment): Experimental evidence at transcript level: Swiss-Prot protein existence level 2. Heme-dependent dioxygenase that catalyzes the oxidative cleavage of the L-tryptophan (L-Trp) pyrrole ring and converts L- tryptophan to N-formyl-L-kynurenine. Catalyzes the oxidative cleavage of the indole moiety. From Anopheles gambiae (African malaria mosquito).
    534..1328    +  CDS            v (fragment): T23O_DROME - Experimental evidence at protein level: Swiss-Prot protein existence level 1. Heme-dependent dioxygenase that catalyzes the oxidative cleavage of the L-tryptophan (L-Trp) pyrrole ring and converts L- tryptophan to N-formyl-L-kynurenine. Catalyzes the oxidative cleavage of the indole moiety (PubMed:23333332). Required during larval growth to control the level of potentially harmful free tryptophan in the hemolymph. In the adult the same reaction is the first step in the ommochrome biosynthetic pathway (PubMed:2108317). From Drosophila melanogaster (Fruit fly).
   1385..1468    +  CDS            tdo (fragment): T23O_DICDI - Experimental evidence at protein level: Swiss-Prot protein existence level 1. Heme-dependent dioxygenase that catalyzes the oxidative cleavage of the L-tryptophan (L-Trp) pyrrole ring and converts L- tryptophan to N-formyl-L-kynurenine. Catalyzes the oxidative cleavage of the indole moiety. From Dictyostelium discoideum (Slime mold).
   1522..1674    +  CDS            T23O_TRICA (fragment): Experimental evidence at transcript level: Swiss-Prot protein existence level 2. Heme-dependent dioxygenase that catalyzes the oxidative cleavage of the L-tryptophan (L-Trp) pyrrole ring and converts L- tryptophan to N-formyl-L-kynurenine. Catalyzes the oxidative cleavage of the indole moiety (By similarity). Required for normal eye pigmentation. From Tribolium castaneum (Red flour beetle).
   1706..1789    +  CDS            large T antigen (fragment): large T antigen from SV40 (simian virus 40)
   1812..1933    +  polyA_signal   SV40 poly(A) signal: SV40 polyadenylation signal
   3401..3541    +  CDS            FP (fragment): FP25_NPVAC - Experimental evidence at protein level: Swiss-Prot protein existence level 1. From Autographa californica nuclear polyhedrosis virus (AcMNPV).
   3534..3572    -  misc_feature   MCS (fragment): pUC18/19 multiple cloning site
   3605..3621    -  protein_bind   lac operator: The lac repressor binds to the lac operator to inhibit transcription in E. coli. This inhibition can be relieved by adding lactose or isopropyl-β-D-thiogalactopyranoside (IPTG). lac repressor encoded by lacI
   3629..3659    -  promoter       lac promoter: promoter for the E. coli lac operon
   3674..3695    -  protein_bind   CAP binding site: CAP binding activates transcription in the presence of cAMP. E. coli catabolite activator protein
   3708..3800    -  CDS            lacI (fragment): lac repressor; lacI; The lac repressor binds to the lac operator to inhibit transcription in E. coli. This inhibition can be relieved by adding lactose or isopropyl-β-D-thiogalactopyranoside (IPTG).
   3983..4571    -  rep_origin     ori: high-copy-number ColE1/pMB1/pBR322/pUC origin of replication
   4742..5602    -  CDS            AmpR: β-lactamase; bla; confers resistance to ampicillin, carbenicillin, and related antibiotics
   5603..5707    -  promoter       AmpR promoter: bla
   5802..5837    +  CDS            rop (fragment): Rop protein, which maintains plasmids at low copy number; rop
   5939..6038    +  misc_feature   bom (fragment): basis of mobility region from pBR322
   6044..6198    -  CDS            lacZα (fragment): LacZα fragment of β-galactosidase; lacZ fragment
   6202..6669    -  CDS            LEF-9 (fragment): LEF9_NPVAC - Experimental evidence at protein level: Swiss-Prot protein existence level 1. Component of the viral DNA-dependent RNA polymerase which is composed of four equimolar subunits of LEF-4, LEF-8, LEF-9, and p47. Plays an essential role in late and very late gene expression. From Autographa californica nuclear polyhedrosis virus (AcMNPV).
   6696..6899    +  CDS            FP (fragment): FP25_NPVAC - Experimental evidence at protein level: Swiss-Prot protein existence level 1. From Autographa californica nuclear polyhedrosis virus (AcMNPV).
