[The description below was written by a language model from this plasmid's Addgene catalogue record and pLannotate feature annotations shown in this document.]
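Description:
pBac[3xP3 g Tc' v] is a piggyBac-based germline transformation plasmid for the red flour beetle Tribolium castaneum, catalogued as an insect expression vector. It is maintained in E. coli as a high-copy plasmid through a ColE1/pUC-type origin and selected with ampicillin via the β-lactamase gene. Remnants of pUC cloning sequences (lac promoter/operator, lacZα and MCS fragments) are also annotated. The piggyBac terminal repeats themselves are not called in the automated feature table. However, fragments of the baculovirus FP25 and LEF-9 genes are present, consistent with the AcMNPV-derived flanking sequence in which piggyBac was originally isolated. No transposase gene is annotated, so transposase would presumably have to be supplied separately for integration.

The payload is an eye-colour marker cassette. The annotation shows an hsp70 core promoter fragment, which in 3xP3 constructs serves as the basal promoter behind the artificial eye-specific 3xP3 enhancer; the 3xP3 element itself is named in the record but not annotated. This is followed by a series of separated tryptophan 2,3-dioxygenase coding fragments that match orthologues from several species, including Tribolium. The interrupted pattern suggests a genomic, intron-containing copy of the Tribolium vermilion gene, and the "g" in the name may indicate this, although the record does not define it. The cassette ends in an SV40 polyadenylation signal.

Tryptophan 2,3-dioxygenase catalyses the first step of ommochrome pigment synthesis. Its expression in the eye therefore rescues white-eyed vermilion mutant beetles to black eyes, giving a visible, non-fluorescent screen for transgenic animals. The depositor notes that additional cassettes can be inserted through FseI and AscI sites, so the plasmid can serve as a carrier for other transgenes.
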