Addgene plasmid #86446: pBac[3xP3 g Tc' v]
Purpose: pBAc transposon with transformation marker for Tribolium transgenesis; Rescues vermilion white eyed mutant to black eyes; (transformation plasmid)
Depositing lab: Gregor Bucher. Depositing organization: Georg-August-Universitaet Goettingen.
Backbone
  Vector backbone: pBac
  Backbone size w/o insert (bp): 5500
  Vector type: Insect Expression
Growth in bacteria
  Bacterial resistance: Ampicillin, 100 μg/mL
  Growth temperature: 37°C
  Growth strain: DH5alpha
  Copy number: High Copy
Gene/Insert
  Gene/Insert name: 3xP3 g Tc' v
  Cloning method: Restriction Enzyme; 5′ cloning site unknown (unknown if destroyed); 3′ cloning site unknown (unknown if destroyed)
Terms and licenses: Academic/Nonprofit Terms; Industry Terms: Not Available to Industry
Depositor comments: cassette can be inserted by FseI and AscI; Literature: Lorenzen et al. 2002 PMID:11805058; Horn et al. 2000 doi:10.1007/s004270000110
How to cite: pBac[3xP3 g Tc' v] was a gift from Gregor Bucher (Addgene plasmid # 86446 ; http://n2t.net/addgene:86446 ; RRID:Addgene_86446)
